>Addgene plasmid #89092 | VP16-hAR | addgene partial sequence | sequence record 176286 | Addgene Partial NGS Result
GGCGGGAGCTGTAGCCCCCTACGGCTACACTCGGCCCCCTCAGGGGCTGGCGGGCCAGGAAAGCGACTTC
ACCGCACCTGATGTGTGGTACCCTGGCGGCATGGTGAGCAGAGTGCCCTATCCCAGTCCCACTTGTGTCA
AAAGCGAAATGGGCCCCTGGATGGATAGCTACTCCGGACCTTACGGGGACATGCGTTTGGAGACTGCCAG
GGACCATGTTTTGCCCATTGACTATTACTTTCCACCCCAGAAGACCTGCCTGATCTGTGGAGATGAAGCT
TCTGGGTGTCACTATGGAGCTCTCACATGTGGAAGCTGCAAGGTCTTCTTCAAAAGAGCCGCTGAAGGGA
AACAGAAGTACCTGTGCGCCAGCAGAAATGATTGCACTATTGATAAATTCCGAAGGAAAAATTGTCCATC
TTGTCGTCTTCGGAAATGTTATGAAGCAGGGATGACTCTGGGAGCCCGGAAGCTGAAGAAACTTGGTAAT
CTGAAACTACAGGAGGAAGGAGAGGCTTCCAGCACCACCAGCCCCACTGAGGAGACAACCCAGAAGCTGA
CAGTGTCACACATTGAAGGCTATGAATGTCAGCCCATCTTTCTGAATGTCCTGGAAGCCATTGAGCCAGG
TGTAGTGTGTGCTGGACACGACAACAACCAGCCCGACTCCTTTGCAGCCTTGCTCTCTAGCCTCAATGAA
CTGGGAGAGAGACAGCTTGTACACGTGGTCAAGTGGGCCAAGGCCTTGCCTGGCTTCCGCAACTTACACG
TGGACGACCAGATGGCTGTCATTCAGTACTCCTGGATGGGGCTCATGGTGTTTGCCATGGGCTGGCGATC
CTTCACCAATGTCAACTCCAGGATGCTCTACTTCGCCCCTGATCTGGTTTTCAATGAGTACCGCATGCAC
AAGTCCCGGATGTACAGCCAGTGTGTCCGAATGAGGCACCTCTCTCAAGAGTTTGGATGGCTCCAAATCA
CCCCCCAGGAATTCCTGTGCATGAAAGCACTGCTACTCTTCAGCATTATTCCAGTGGATGGGCTGAAAAA
TCAAAAATTCTTTGATGAACTTCGAATGAACTACATCAAGGAACTCGATCGTATCATTGCATGCAAAAGA
AAAAATCCCACATCCTGCTCAAGACGCTTCTACCAGCTCACCAAGCTCCTGGACTCCGTGCAGCCTATTG
CGAGAGAGCTGCATCAGTTCACTTTTGACCTGCTAATCAAGTCACACATGGTGAGCGTGGACTTTCCGGA
AATGATGGCAGAGATCATCTCTGTGCAAGTGCCCAAGATCCTTTCTGGGAAAGTCAAGCCCATCTATTTC
CACACCCAGTGAAGCATTGGAAACCCTATTTCCCCACCCCAGCTCATGCCCCCTTTCAGATGTCTTCTGC
CTGTTATAACTCTGCACTACTCCTCTGCAGTGCCTTGGGGAATTTCCTCTATTGATGTACAGTCTGTCAT
GAGCTTGCATGCCTGCAGGTCGACTCTAGATAAGTAATGATCATAATCAGCCATATCACATCTGTAGAGG
TTTTACTTGCTTTAAAAAACCTCCCACACCTCCCCCTGAACCTGAAACATAAAATGAATGCAATTGTTGT
TGTTAACTTGTTTATTGCAGCTTATAATGGTTACAAATAAAGCAATAGCATCACAAATTTCACAAATAAA
GCATTTTTTTCACTGCATTCTAGTTGTGGTTTGTCCAAACTCATCAATGTATCTTATCATGTCTGGATCG
ATCCTCTACGCCGGACGCATCGTGGCCGGCATCACCGGCGCCACAGGTGCGGTTGCTGGCGCCTATATCG
CCGACATCACCGATGGGGAAGATCGGGCTCGCCACTTCGGGCTCATGAGCGCTTGTTTCGGCGTGGGTAT
GGTGGCAGGCCCCGTGGCCGGGGGACTGTTGGGCGCCATCTCCTTGCATGCACCATTCCTTGCGGCGGCG
GTGCTCAACGGCCTCAACCTACTACTGGGCTGCTTCCTAATGCAGGAGTCGCATAAGGGAGAGCGTCGAT
ATGCGGTGTGAAATACCGCACAGATGCGTAAGGAGAAAATACCGCATCAGGCGCTCTTCCGCTTCCTCGC
TCACTGACTCGCTGCGCTCGGTCGTTCGGCTGCGGCGAGCGGTATCAGCTCACTCAAAGGCGGTAATACG
GTTATCCACAGAATCAGGGGATAACGCAGGAAAGAACATGTGAGCAAAAGGCCAGCAAAAGGCCAGGAAC
CGTAAAAAGGCCGCGTTGCTGGCGTTTTTCCATAGGCTCCGCCCCCCTGACGAGCATCACAAAAATCGAC
GCTCAAGTCAGAGGTGGCGAAACCCGACAGGACTATAAAGATACCAGGCGTTTCCCCCTGGAAGCTCCCT
CGTGCGCTCTCCTGTTCCGACCCTGCCGCTTACCGGATACCTGTCCGCCTTTCTCCCTTCGGGAAGCGTG
GCGCTTTCTCATAGCTCACGCTGTAGGTATCTCAGTTCGGTGTAGGTCGTTCGCTCCAAGCTGGGCTGTG
TGCACGAACCCCCCGTTCAGCCCGACCGCTGCGCCTTATCCGGTAACTATCGTCTTGAGTCCAACCCGGT
AAGACACGACTTATCGCCACTGGCAGCAGCCACTGGTAACAGGATTAGCAGAGCGAGGTATGTAGGCGGT
GCTACAGAGTTCTTGAAGTGGTGGCCTAACTACGGCTACACTAGAAGGACAGTATTTGGTATCTGCGCTC
TGCTGAAGCCAGTTACCTTCGGAAAAAGAGTTGGTAGCTCTTGATCCGGCAAACAAACCACCGCTGGTAG
CGGTGGTTTTTTTGTTTGCAAGCAGCAGATTACGCGCAGAAAAAAAGGATCTCAAGAAGATCCTTTGATC
TTTTCTACGGGGTCTGACGCTCAGTGGAACGAAAACTCACGTTAAGGGATTTTGGTCATGAGATTATCAA
AAAGGATCTTCACCTAGATCCTTTTAAATTAAAAATGAAGTTTTAAATCAATCTAAAGTATATATGAGTA
AACTTGGTCTGACAGTTACCAATGCTTAATCAGTGAGGCACCTATCTCAGCGATCTGTCTATTTCGTTCA
TCCATAGTTGCCTGACTCCCCGTCGTGTAGATAACTACGATACGGGAGGGCTTACCATCTGGCCCCAGTG
CTGCAATGATACCGCGAGACCCACGCTCACCGGCTCCAGATTTATCAGCAATAAACCAGCCAGCCGGAAG
GGCCGAGCGCAGAAGTGGTCCTGCAACTTTATCCGCCTCCATCCAGTCTATTAATTGTTGCCGGGAAGCT
AGAGTAAGTAGTTCGCCAGTTAATAGTTTGCGCAACGTTGTTGCCATTGCTGCAGGCATCGTGGTGTCAC
GCTCGTCGTTTGGTATGGCTTCATTCAGCTCCGGTTCCCAACGATCAAGGCGAGTTACATGATCCCCCAT
GTTGTGCAAAAAAGCGGTTAGCTCCTTCGGTCCTCCGATCGTTGTCAGAAGTAAGTTGGCCGCAGTGTTA
TCACTCATGGTTATGGCAGCACTGCATAATTCTCTTACTGTCATGCCATCCGTAAGATGCTTTTCTGTGA
CTGGTGAGTACTCAACCAAGTCATTCTGAGAATAGTGTATGCGGCGACCGAGTTGCTCTTGCCCGGCGTC
AACACGGGATAATACCGCGCCACATAGCAGAACTTTAAAAGTGCTCATCATTGGAAAACGTTCTTCGGGG
CGAAAACTCTCAAGGATCTTACCGCTGTTGAGATCCAGTTCGATGTAACCCACTCGTGCACCCAACTGAT
CTTCAGCATCTTTTACTTTCACCAGCGTTTCTGGGTGAGCAAAAACAGGAAGGCAAAATGCCGCAAAAAA
GGGAATAAGGGCGACACGGAAATGTTGAATACTCATACTCTTCCTTTTTCAATATTATTGAAGCATTTAT
CAGGGTTATTGTCTCATGAGCGGATACATATTTGAATGTATTTAGAAAAATAAACAAATAGGGGTTCCGC
GCACATTTCCCCGAAAAGTGCCACCTGACCTTCTGAGGCGGAAAGAACCAGCTGTGGAATGTGTGTCAGT
TAGGGTGTGGAAAGTCCCCAGGCTCCCCAGCAGGCAGAAGTATGCAAAGCATGCATCTCAATTAGTCAGC
AAGGAAAGTCCCCAGGCTCCCCAGCAGGCAGAAGTATGCAAAGCATGCATCTCAATTAGTCAGCAACCAT
AGTCCCGCCCCTAACTCCGCCCAGT
