[The description below was written by a language model from this plasmid's Addgene catalogue record.]
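Description:
VP16-hAR is a mammalian expression plasmid built on the pNLVP16 backbone. It encodes the full-length human androgen receptor (AR, also known as NR3C4) fused at its N-terminus to the VP16 activation domain, which is supplied by the backbone. Expression of the fusion in mammalian cells is driven by the SV40 promoter. In bacteria the plasmid is selected with ampicillin and is recorded as low copy. The record does not name the origin of replication or any mammalian selection marker. The insert was introduced by restriction cloning, but the 5′ and 3′ cloning sites are listed as unknown, and no feature table is available to detail other elements such as polyadenylation signals.

The VP16 activation domain, derived from herpes simplex virus, is a strong acidic transactivation module. It is widely used as the "prey" component in mammalian two-hybrid assays. When a VP16 fusion is recruited to a reporter promoter through interaction with a DNA-bound partner (typically a GAL4 DNA-binding-domain fusion), it activates reporter transcription and so reports on the protein–protein interaction. The associated publication concerns intermolecular interactions between the amino- and carboxyl-terminal regions of the androgen receptor during dimerization, and how mutations causing androgen insensitivity affect them. This suggests VP16-hAR serves as an interaction partner in such assays, although the record itself states the purpose only as mammalian expression of the VP16-tagged receptor. The added activation domain may also give AR a transcriptional readout that does not depend on its own activation functions.
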