Addgene plasmid #89092: VP16-hAR
Purpose: mammalian expression of full-length human androgen receptor with added N-terminal VP16 activation domain
Depositing lab: Elizabeth Wilson. Depositing organization: University of North Carolina at Chapel Hill. Publication: Intermolecular NH2-/carboxyl-terminal interactions in androgen receptor dimerization revealed by mutations that cause androgen insensitivity. Langley E, Kemppainen JA, Wilson EM. J Biol Chem. 1998 Jan 2;273(1):92-101. PubMed 9417052.
Backbone
  Vector backbone: pNLVP16
  Vector type: Mammalian Expression
Growth in bacteria
  Bacterial resistance: Ampicillin, 100 μg/mL
  Growth temperature: 37°C
  Growth strain: DH5alpha
  Copy number: Low Copy
Gene/Insert
  Gene/Insert name: hAR
  Species: H. sapiens (human)
  Entrez Gene: AR (a.k.a. AIS, AR8, DHTR, HUMARA, HYSP1, KD, NR3C4, SBMA, SMAX1, TFM)
  Promoter: SV40
  Tag / fusion protein: VP16 (N terminal on backbone)
  Cloning method: Restriction Enzyme; 5′ cloning site unknown (unknown if destroyed); 3′ cloning site unknown (unknown if destroyed)
Terms and licenses: Academic/Nonprofit Terms; Industry Terms: Not Available to Industry
How to cite: VP16-hAR was a gift from Elizabeth Wilson (Addgene plasmid # 89092 ; http://n2t.net/addgene:89092 ; RRID:Addgene_89092)
